Addgene plasmid #156694: pD649-HAsp-CD33-Fc(DAPA)-AviTag-6xHis
Purpose: Mammalian expression of cell-surface protein extracellular domain fused to Fc(DAPA)-Avi-6xHis. Protein is secreted from cells.
Depositing lab: Chris Garcia. Depositing organization: Stanford University. Publication: A Human IgSF Cell-Surface Interactome Reveals a Complex Network of Protein-Protein Interactions. Wojtowicz WM, Vielmetter J, Fernandes RA, Siepe DH, Eastman CL, Chisholm GB, Cox S, Klock H, Anderson PW, Rue SM, Miller JJ, Glaser SM, Bragstad ML, Vance J, Lam AW, Lesley SA, Zinn K, Garcia KC. Cell. 2020 Aug 20;182(4):1027-1043.e17. doi: 10.1016/j.cell.2020.07.025. PubMed 32822567.
Backbone
  Vector backbone: pD649
  Backbone size w/o insert (bp): 6106
  Vector type: Mammalian Expression
Growth in bacteria
  Bacterial resistance: Ampicillin, 100 μg/mL
  Growth temperature: 37°C
  Growth strain: DH5alpha
  Copy number: High Copy
Gene/Insert
  Gene/Insert name: CD33
  Species: H. sapiens (human)
  Insert size (bp): 726
  Mutation: Fc region of human IgG contains D265A and P329A mutations (DAPA)
  Entrez Gene: CD33 (a.k.a. CD33rSiglec, SIGLEC-3, SIGLEC3, p67)
  Promoter: CMV/SP6
  Tag / fusion protein: Fc(DAPA)-AviTag-6xHis (C terminal on backbone)
  Cloning method: Restriction Enzyme; 5′ cloning site GCGGCCGC (not destroyed); 3′ cloning site GGCGCGCC (not destroyed)
  Sequencing primers: 5′ ATTTAGGTGACACTATAG; 3′ CACGTACCAGTTGAACTTCACC
Resource information
  A portion of this plasmid was derived from a plasmid made by: synthesis by ThermoFisher
Terms and licenses: Academic/Nonprofit Terms; Industry Terms: Not Available to Industry
Depositor comments: Some plasmids in this collection may have an IS4-like element ISVsa5 family transposase upstream of the CMV promoter.
How to cite: pD649-HAsp-CD33-Fc(DAPA)-AviTag-6xHis was a gift from Chris Garcia (Addgene plasmid # 156694 ; http://n2t.net/addgene:156694 ; RRID:Addgene_156694)
