[The description below was written by a language model from this plasmid's Addgene catalogue record and pLannotate feature annotations shown in this document.]
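Description:
pD649-HAsp-CD33-Fc(DAPA)-AviTag-6xHis is a mammalian expression plasmid built on the pD649 backbone for producing the extracellular domain of human CD33 (Siglec-3, a sialic-acid-binding immunoglobulin-like lectin) as a secreted Fc fusion protein. It is maintained at high copy in E. coli through a ColE1/pUC-type origin and selected with ampicillin via a complete β-lactamase gene. The annotation also picks up short remnants of KanR, lacZα, an rrnB terminator and an f1 origin, which appear to be backbone leftovers rather than functional parts.

Expression is driven by the CMV immediate early enhancer and promoter, followed by a fragment of CMV intron A and an SP6 promoter that can serve for in vitro transcription or as a sequencing primer site. The open reading frame begins with a leader peptide; the construct name indicates an HA signal peptide, whereas the automated annotation matches a fragment of a mouse IgH signal sequence here, so its exact identity is ambiguous in the record. The CD33 ectodomain, cloned between retained restriction sites, is fused in frame to a human IgG1 Fc carrying the D265A and P329A (DAPA) substitutions, which are generally used to reduce Fc effector interactions. According to the catalogue entry, an AviTag for site-specific biotinylation and a 6xHis tag for metal-affinity purification follow the Fc, although these were not annotated in the feature table. A bGH polyadenylation signal ends the transcript.

A separate SV40/EM7 promoter cassette with a puromycin N-acetyltransferase gene and SV40 poly(A) signal should permit selection in mammalian cells. The plasmid belongs to a collection used to map human IgSF cell-surface protein interactions, and the depositor notes that some members may carry an IS4-like transposase insertion upstream of the CMV promoter.
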