Features (pLannotate 1.2.2; 21 found; start..end, strand, type, name):
    119..143     -  CDS            KanR (fragment): aminoglycoside phosphotransferase; aph(3')-Ia; confers resistance to kanamycin
    254..842     +  rep_origin     ori: high-copy-number ColE1/pMB1/pBR322/pUC origin of replication
   1067..1084    +  terminator     rrnB T2 terminator (fragment): transcription terminator T2 from the E. coli rrnB gene
   1109..1128    -  CDS            lacZα (fragment): LacZα fragment of β-galactosidase; lacZ fragment
   1584..1600    +  protein_bind   lac operator: The lac repressor binds to the lac operator to inhibit transcription in E. coli. This inhibition can be relieved by adding lactose or isopropyl-β-D-thiogalactopyranoside (IPTG). lac repressor encoded by lacI
   1843..2146    +  enhancer       CMV enhancer: human cytomegalovirus immediate early enhancer
   2147..2350    +  promoter       CMV promoter: human cytomegalovirus (CMV) immediate early promoter
   2486..2529    +  intron         CMV intron (fragment): modified intron A from human cytomegalovirus
   2581..2599    +  promoter       SP6 promoter: promoter for bacteriophage SP6 RNA polymerase
   2603..2640    +  CDS            IgH signal sequence (fragment): signal sequence from the mouse immunoglobulin heavy chain variable region
   2737..3489    +  CDS            CD33 (fragment): CD33_HUMAN - Also known as SIGLEC3. Experimental evidence at protein level: Swiss-Prot protein existence level 1. Sialic-acid-binding immunoglobulin-like lectin (Siglec) that plays a role in mediating cell-cell interactions and in maintaining immune cells in a resting state (PubMed:10611343, PubMed:15597323, PubMed:11320212). Preferentially recognizes and binds alpha-2,3- and more avidly alpha-2,6-linked sialic acid-bearing glycans (PubMed:7718872). Upon engagement of ligands such as C1q or syalylated glycoproteins, two immunoreceptor tyrosine-based inhibitory motifs (ITIMs) located in CD33 cy
   3490..4167    +  CDS            IGHG1 (fragment): IGHG1_HUMAN - Experimental evidence at protein level: Swiss-Prot protein existence level 1. Constant region of immunoglobulin heavy chains. Immunoglobulins, also known as antibodies, are membrane-bound or secreted glycoproteins produced by B lymphocytes. In the recognition phase of humoral immunity, the membrane-bound immunoglobulins serve as receptors which, upon binding of a specific antigen, trigger the clonal expansion and differentiation of B lymphocytes into immunoglobulins- secreting plasma cells. Secreted immunoglobulins mediate the effector phase of humoral immunity, which results in
   4382..4493    +  polyA_signal   bGH poly(A) signal: bovine growth hormone polyadenylation signal
   4494..4602    +  rep_origin     f1 ori (fragment): f1 bacteriophage origin of replication; arrow indicates direction of (+) strand synthesis
   4616..4945    +  promoter       SV40 promoter: SV40 enhancer and early promoter
   4993..5040    +  promoter       EM7 promoter: synthetic bacterial promoter&nbsp
   5059..5658    +  CDS            PuroR (fragment): puromycin N-acetyltransferase; pac from Streptomyces; confers resistance to puromycin
   5668..5793    +  CDS            ble (fragment): BLE_KLEPN - Experimental evidence at protein level: Swiss-Prot protein existence level 1. Binding protein with a strong affinity to the bleomycin family of antibiotics. Binds to CL990; an antimitotic-antibiotic compound. From Klebsiella pneumoniae.
   5788..5909    +  polyA_signal   SV40 poly(A) signal: SV40 polyadenylation signal
   5962..6822    -  CDS            AmpR: β-lactamase; bla; confers resistance to ampicillin, carbenicillin, and related antibiotics
   6825..89      -  promoter       AmpR promoter (fragment) (across the origin): bla
>Addgene plasmid #156694 | pD649-HAsp-CD33-Fc(DAPA)-AviTag-6xHis | addgene full sequence | sequence record 393026 | Addgene NGS Result
TTTCAATATTATTGAAGCATTTATCAGGGTTATTGTCTCATGAGCGGATACATATTTGAATGTATTTAGA
AAAATAAACAAATAGGGGTCAGTGTTACAACCAATTAACCAATTCTGAACATTATCGCGAGCCCATTTAT
ACCTGAATATGGCTCATAACACCCCTTGCTCATGACCAAAATCCCTTAACGTGAGTTACGCGCGCGTCGT
TCCACTGAGCGTCAGACCCCGTAGAAAAGATCAAAGGATCTTCTTGAGATCCTTTTTTTCTGCGCGTAAT
CTGCTGCTTGCAAACAAAAAAACCACCGCTACCAGCGGTGGTTTGTTTGCCGGATCAAGAGCTACCAACT
CTTTTTCCGAAGGTAACTGGCTTCAGCAGAGCGCAGATACCAAATACTGTTCTTCTAGTGTAGCCGTAGT
TAGCCCACCACTTCAAGAACTCTGTAGCACCGCCTACATACCTCGCTCTGCTAATCCTGTTACCAGTGGC
TGCTGCCAGTGGCGATAAGTCGTGTCTTACCGGGTTGGACTCAAGACGATAGTTACCGGATAAGGCGCAG
CGGTCGGGCTGAACGGGGGGTTCGTGCACACAGCCCAGCTTGGAGCGAACGACCTACACCGAACTGAGAT
ACCTACAGCGTGAGCTATGAGAAAGCGCCACGCTTCCCGAAGGGAGAAAGGCGGACAGGTATCCGGTAAG
CGGCAGGGTCGGAACAGGAGAGCGCACGAGGGAGCTTCCAGGGGGAAACGCCTGGTATCTTTATAGTCCT
GTCGGGTTTCGCCACCTCTGACTTGAGCGTCGATTTTTGTGATGCTCGTCAGGGGGGCGGAGCCTATGGA
AAAACGCCAGCAACGCGGCCTTTTTACGGTTCCTGGCCTTTTGCTGGCCTTTTGCTCACATGTTCTTTCC
TGCGTTATCCCCTGATTCTGTGGATAACCGTATTACCGCCTTTGAGTGAGCTGATACCGCTCGCCGCAGC
CGAACGACCGAGCGCAGCGAGTCAGTGAGCGAGGAAGCGGAAGGCGAGAGTAGGGAACTGCCAGGCATCA
AACTAAGCAGAAGGCCCCTGACGGATGGCCTTTTTGCGTTTCTACAAACTCTTTCTGTGTTGTAAAACGA
CGGCCAGTCTTAAGCTCGGGCCCCCTGGGCGGTTCTGATAACGAGTAATCGTTAATCCGCAAATAACGTA
AAAACCCGCTTCGGCGGGTTTTTTTATGGGGGGAGTTTAGGGAAAGAGCATTTGTCAGAATATTTAAGGG
CGCCTGTCACTTTGCTTGATATATGAGAATTATTTAACCTTATAAATGAGAAAAAAGCAACGCACTTTAA
ATAAGATACGTTGCTTTTTCGATTGATGAACACCTATAATTAAACTATTCATCTATTATTTATGATTTTT
TGTATATACAATATTTCTAGTTTGTTAAAGAGAATTAAGAAAATAAATCTCGAAAATAATAAAGGGAAAA
TCAGTTTTTGATATCAAAATTATACATGTCAACGATAATACAAAATATAATACAAACTATAAGATGTTAT
CAGTATTTATTATCATTTAGAATAAATTTTGTGTCGCCCTTAATTGTGAGCGGATAACAATTACGAGCTT
CATGCACAGTGGCGTTGACTCAATATTGGCCATTAGCCATATTATTCATTGGTTATATAGCATAAATCAA
TATTGGCTATTGGCCATTGCATACGTTGTATCTATATCATAATATGTACATTTATATTGGCTCATGTCCA
ATATGACCGCCATGTTGGCATTGATTATTGACTAGTTATTAATAGTAATCAATTACGGGGTCATTAGTTC
ATAGCCCATATATGGAGTTCCGCGTTACATAACTTACGGTAAATGGCCCGCCTGGCTGACCGCCCAACGA
CCCCCGCCCATTGACGTCAATAATGACGTATGTTCCCATAGTAACGCCAATAGGGACTTTCCATTGACGT
CAATGGGTGGAGTATTTACGGTAAACTGCCCACTTGGCAGTACATCAAGTGTATCATATGCCAAGTACGC
CCCCTATTGACGTCAATGACGGTAAATGGCCCGCCTGGCATTATGCCCAGTACATGACCTTATGGGACTT
TCCTACTTGGCAGTACATCTACGTATTAGTCATCGCTATTACCATGGTGATGCGGTTTTGGCAGTACATC
AATGGGCGTGGATAGCGGTTTGACTCACGGGGATTTCCAAGTCTCCACCCCATTGACGTCAATGGGAGTT
TGTTTTGGCACCAAAATCAACGGGACTTTCCAAAATGTCGTAACAACTCCGCCCCATTGACGCAAATGGG
CGGTAGGCGTGTACGGTGGGAGGTCTATATAAGCAGAGCTCGTTTAGTGAACCGTCAGATCGCCTGGAGA
CGCCATCCACGCTGTTTTGACCTCCATAGAAGACACCGGGACCGATCCAGCCTCCGCGGCCGGGAACGGT
GCATTGGAACGCGGATTCCCCGTGCCAAGAGTGACGTAAGTACCGCCTATAGAGTCTATAGGCCCACCCC
CTTGGCTTCGTTAGAACGCGGCTACAATTAATACATAACCTTATGTATCATACACATACGATTTAGGTGA
CACTATAGAATAACATCCACTTTGCCTTTCTCTCCACAGGTGTCCACTCCCAGGTCCAACTGCACCTCGG
TTCTATCGAAAACGCGCCTGCTAGCGCCACCATGAAGACCATCATTGCCCTGAGCTACATCTTCTGCCTG
GTGTTCGCTGCGGCCGCCGATCCTAATTTCTGGCTGCAAGTGCAAGAGTCCGTGACCGTGCAAGAGGGAC
TGTGTGTGCTGGTGCCCTGCACCTTCTTTCACCCCATTCCTTACTACGACAAGAACAGCCCTGTGCACGG
CTACTGGTTTAGAGAGGGCGCCATCATCAGCAGAGATAGCCCTGTGGCCACCAACAAGCTGGACCAAGAG
GTGCAAGAAGAGACACAGGGCAGATTCAGACTGCTGGGCGACCCCAGCAGAAACAACTGTAGCCTGAGCA
TCGTGGACGCCAGGCGGAGAGATAACGGCAGCTACTTCTTCCGGATGGAACGGGGCAGCACCAAGTACAG
CTACAAGAGCCCTCAGCTGTCCGTGCACGTGACCGATCTGACCCACCGGCCTAAGATCCTGATTCCTGGC
ACACTGGAACCCGGCCACAGCAAGAATCTGACCTGTTCTGTGTCTTGGGCCTGCGAGCAGGGCACACCTC
CTATCTTTTCTTGGCTGTCCGCCGCTCCTACCTCTCTGGGACCTAGAACAACACACAGCAGCGTGCTGAT
CATCACCCCTAGACCTCAGGACCACGGCACCAACCTGACCTGCCAAGTGAAATTTGCTGGCGCTGGCGTG
ACCACCGAGAGAACCATTCAGCTCAACGTGACCTACGTGCCACAGAACCCTACCACCGGAATCTTTCCAG
GCGACGGCAGCGGCAAGCAAGAAACAAGAGCTGGCGTGGTGCATGGCGCGCCGGGCGGCGACAAGACCCA
CACCTGCCCCCCCTGCCCAGCTCCAGAACTGCTGGGAGGGCCTTCCGTGTTCCTGTTCCCCCCCAAGCCC
AAGGACACCCTGATGATCAGCAGGACCCCCGAGGTGACCTGCGTGGTGGTGGCCGTGTCCCACGAGGACC
CAGAGGTGAAGTTCAACTGGTACGTGGACGGCGTGGAGGTGCACAACGCCAAGACCAAGCCCAGAGAGGA
GCAGTACAACAGCACCTACAGGGTGGTGTCCGTGCTGACCGTGCTGCACCAGGACTGGCTGAACGGCAAA
GAATACAAGTGCAAAGTCTCCAACAAGGCCCTGGCTGCCCCAATCGAAAAGACAATCAGCAAGGCCAAGG
GCCAGCCACGGGAGCCCCAGGTGTACACCCTGCCCCCCAGCCGGGAGGAGATGACCAAGAACCAGGTGTC
CCTGACCTGTCTGGTGAAGGGCTTCTACCCCAGCGATATCGCCGTGGAGTGGGAGAGCAACGGCCAGCCC
GAGAACAACTACAAGACCACCCCCCCAGTGCTGGACAGCGACGGCAGCTTCTTCCTGTACAGCAAGCTGA
CCGTGGACAAGTCCAGGTGGCAGCAGGGCAACGTGTTCAGCTGCAGCGTGATGCACGAGGCCCTGCACAA
CCACTACACCCAGAAGTCCCTGAGCCTGAGCCCCGGCGGCAGCGGTCTTAATGATATTTTCGAGGCTCAG
AAGATTGAGTGGCATGAACACCACCACCATCACCACTAAGGCCGGCCTGTAGTCACTGGCACAACGCGTT
ACCCGGTAAGCCAATCGGGTATACACGGTCGTCATACTGCAGACAGGGTTCTTCTACTTTGCAAGATAGT
CTTGAGTAGTAAAATAAATAGATAGAGAAAATCAGCCTCGACTGTGCCTTCTAGTTGCCAGCCATCTGTT
GTTTGCCCCTCCCCCGTGCCTTCCTTGACCCTGGAAGGTGCCACTCCCACTGTCCTTTCCTAATAAAATG
AGGAAATTGCATCACAACACTCAACCCTATCTCGGTCTATTCTTTTGATTTATAAGGGATTTTGCCGATT
TCGGCCTATTGGTTAAAAAATGAGCTGATTTAACAAAAATTTAACGCGAATTAATTCTGTGGAATGTGTG
TCAGTTAGGGTGTGGAAAGTCCCCAGGCTCCCCAGCAGGCAGAAGTATGCAAAGCATGCATCTCAATTAG
TCAGCAACCAGGTGTGGAAAGTCCCCAGGCTCCCCAGCAGGCAGAAGTATGCAAAGCATGCATCTCAATT
AGTCAGCAACCATAGTCCCGCCCCTAACTCCGCCCATCCCGCCCCTAACTCCGCCCAGTTCCGCCCATTC
TCCGCCCCATGGCTGACTAATTTTTTTTATTTATGCAGAGGCCGAGGCCGCCTCTGCCTCTGAGCTATTC
CAGAAGTAGTGAGGAGGCTTTTTTGGAGGCCTAGGCTTTTGCAAAAAGCTCCCGGGAGCTTGTATATCCA
TTTTCGGATCTGATCAGCACGTGTTGACAATTAATCATCGGCATAGTATATCGGCATAGTATAATACGAC
AAGGTGAGGAACTAAACCATGACCGAGTACAAGCCCACGGTGCGCCTCGCCACCCGCGACGACGTCCCCA
GGGCCGTACGCACCCTCGCCGCCGCGTTCGCCGACTACCCCGCCACGCGCCACACCGTCGATCCGGACCG
CCACATCGAGCGGGTCACCGAGCTGCAAGAACTCTTCCTCACGCGCGTCGGGCTCGACATCGGCAAGGTG
TGGGTCGCGGACGACGGCGCCGCGGTGGCGGTCTGGACCACGCCGGAGAGCGTCGAAGCGGGGGCGGTGT
TCGCCGAGATCGGCCCGCGCATGGCCGAGTTGAGCGGTTCCCGGCTGGCCGCGCAGCAACAGATGGAAGG
CCTCCTGGCGCCGCACCGGCCCAAGGAGCCCGCGTGGTTCCTGGCCACCGTCGGCGTCTCGCCCGACCAC
CAGGGCAAGGGTCTGGGCAGCGCCGTCGTGCTCCCCGGAGTGGAGGCGGCCGAGCGCGCCGGGGTGCCCG
CCTTCCTGGAGACATCCGCGCCCCGCAACCTCCCCTTCTACGAGCGGCTCGGCTTCACCGTCACCGCCGA
CGTCGAGGTGCCCGAAGGACCGCGCACCTGGTGCATGACCCGCAAGCCCGGTGCCTGACACGTGCTACGA
GATTTCGATTCCACCGCCGCCTTCTATGAAAGGTTGGGCTTCGGAATCGTTTTCCGGGACGCCGGCTGGA
TGATCCTCCAGCGCGGGGATCTCATGCTGGAGTTCTTCGCCCACCCCAACTTGTTTATTGCAGCTTATAA
TGGTTACAAATAAAGCAATAGCATCACAAATTTCACAAATAAAGCATTTTTTTCACTGCATTCTAGTTGT
GGTTTGTCCAAACTCATCAATGTATCTTATCATGTCTGTATACCGTCGACCTCTAGCTAGAGCTTGGCGT
AATCATGGTCATTACCAATGCTTAATCAGTGAGGCACCTATCTCAGCGATCTGTCTATTTCGTTCATCCA
TAGTTGCCTGACTCCCCGTCGTGTAGATAACTACGATACGGGAGGGCTTACCATCTGGCCCCAGCGCTGC
GATGATACCGCGAGAACCACGCTCACCGGCTCCGGATTTATCAGCAATAAACCAGCCAGCCGGAAGGGCC
GAGCGCAGAAGTGGTCCTGCAACTTTATCCGCCTCCATCCAGTCTATTAATTGTTGCCGGGAAGCTAGAG
TAAGTAGTTCGCCAGTTAATAGTTTGCGCAACGTTGTTGCCATCGCTACAGGCATCGTGGTGTCACGCTC
GTCGTTTGGTATGGCTTCATTCAGCTCCGGTTCCCAACGATCAAGGCGAGTTACATGATCCCCCATGTTG
TGCAAAAAAGCGGTTAGCTCCTTCGGTCCTCCGATCGTTGTCAGAAGTAAGTTGGCCGCAGTGTTATCAC
TCATGGTTATGGCAGCACTGCATAATTCTCTTACTGTCATGCCATCCGTAAGATGCTTTTCTGTGACTGG
TGAGTACTCAACCAAGTCATTCTGAGAATAGTGTATGCGGCGACCGAGTTGCTCTTGCCCGGCGTCAATA
CGGGATAATACCGCGCCACATAGCAGAACTTTAAAAGTGCTCATCATTGGAAAACGTTCTTCGGGGCGAA
AACTCTCAAGGATCTTACCGCTGTTGAGATCCAGTTCGATGTAACCCACTCGTGCACCCAACTGATCTTC
AGCATCTTTTACTTTCACCAGCGTTTCTGGGTGAGCAAAAACAGGAAGGCAAAATGCCGCAAAAAAGGGA
ATAAGGGCGACACGGAAATGTTGAATACTCATATTCTTCCTT
