>Addgene plasmid #156694 | pD649-HAsp-CD33-Fc(DAPA)-AviTag-6xHis | depositor partial sequence | sequence record 302498 | insert (extracellular domain)
GATCCTAATTTCTGGCTGCAAGTGCAAGAGTCCGTGACCGTGCAAGAGGGACTGTGTGTGCTGGTGCCCT
GCACCTTCTTTCACCCCATTCCTTACTACGACAAGAACAGCCCTGTGCACGGCTACTGGTTTAGAGAGGG
CGCCATCATCAGCAGAGATAGCCCTGTGGCCACCAACAAGCTGGACCAAGAGGTGCAAGAAGAGACACAG
GGCAGATTCAGACTGCTGGGCGACCCCAGCAGAAACAACTGTAGCCTGAGCATCGTGGACGCCAGGCGGA
GAGATAACGGCAGCTACTTCTTCCGGATGGAACGGGGCAGCACCAAGTACAGCTACAAGAGCCCTCAGCT
GTCCGTGCACGTGACCGATCTGACCCACCGGCCTAAGATCCTGATTCCTGGCACACTGGAACCCGGCCAC
AGCAAGAATCTGACCTGTTCTGTGTCTTGGGCCTGCGAGCAGGGCACACCTCCTATCTTTTCTTGGCTGT
CCGCCGCTCCTACCTCTCTGGGACCTAGAACAACACACAGCAGCGTGCTGATCATCACCCCTAGACCTCA
GGACCACGGCACCAACCTGACCTGCCAAGTGAAATTTGCTGGCGCTGGCGTGACCACCGAGAGAACCATT
CAGCTCAACGTGACCTACGTGCCACAGAACCCTACCACCGGAATCTTTCCAGGCGACGGCAGCGGCAAGC
AAGAAACAAGAGCTGGCGTGGTGCAT
